Addgene plasmid #103255: LSB-hsa-miR-149-5p
Purpose: Used to sense miRNA activity using fluorescence based tools. hsa-miR-149-5p target in 3' UTR of of mKate. miRNA activity can be measured by the repression of mKate2 relative to EBFP2 FPs. . Plasmid is inherently unstable; please see Depositor Comments
Depositing lab: Ron Weiss. Depositing organization: Massachusetts Institute of Technology. Publication: A mixed antagonistic/synergistic miRNA repression model enables accurate predictions of multi-input miRNA sensor activity. Gam JJ, Babb J, Weiss R. Nat Commun. 2018 Jun 22;9(1):2430. doi: 10.1038/s41467-018-04575-0. PubMed 29934631.
Backbone
  Vector backbone: Low Sensor Backbone (LSB)
  Vector type: Mammalian Expression, Synthetic Biology
Growth in bacteria
  Bacterial resistance: Ampicillin and Kanamycin, 100 & 50 μg/mL
  Growth temperature: 30°C
  Growth strain: NEB Stable
  Copy number: High Copy
Gene/Insert
  Gene/Insert name: hsa-miR-149-5p target
  Species: H. sapiens (human)
  Entrez Gene: MIR149 (a.k.a. MIRN149, mir-149)
  Promoter: EF-1a
  Cloning method: Gibson Cloning
  Sequencing primers: 5′ N/A
Terms and licenses: Academic/Nonprofit Terms; Industry Terms: Not Available to Industry
Depositor comments: Please note that this plasmid is inherently unstable due to a repeating poly A element. We recommend performing a diagnostic digest on multiple colonies upon receipt. The depositors would like to note the presence of several discrepancies between the depositor sequence and physical plasmid sequence. In particular, the sequences upstream and downstream of the puromycin coding region have 10 bp insertions which do not affect the ability to perform puromycin selection. The sequences for those regions within the physical plasmids are as follows: Upstream of Puro: GAATTCGACCGCCTGTCTCAAGGTGCCACC; Downstream of Puro: GCTTTGAGACTACGCGTGAATTCACTCCTC.
How to cite: LSB-hsa-miR-149-5p was a gift from Ron Weiss (Addgene plasmid # 103255 ; http://n2t.net/addgene:103255 ; RRID:Addgene_103255)
