[The description below was written by a language model from this plasmid's Addgene catalogue record and pLannotate feature annotations shown in this document.]
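Description:
LSB-hsa-miR-149-5p is a mammalian expression and synthetic-biology plasmid of about 11 kb, built on the Low Sensor Backbone (LSB) and designed to report the activity of the human microRNA miR-149-5p by fluorescence. It replicates in E. coli from a high-copy ColE1/pUC-type origin and carries both β-lactamase (ampicillin) and aph(3')-Ia (kanamycin) markers, with dual selection listed in the record. A puromycin N-acetyltransferase coding sequence followed by a rabbit β-globin poly(A) signal is also present for selection in mammalian cells, although no promoter for it appears in the feature table.

The payload consists of two parallel transcription units. Each is driven by the human EF-1α core promoter with its intron A and terminated by a rabbit β-globin polyadenylation region. Gateway attB4, attB1 and attB2 scars flank the promoter and coding modules. The first unit expresses the red fluorescent protein mKate2, and the catalogue entry states that the miR-149-5p target sits in its 3' UTR. The target itself is not annotated as a feature, but there is an unannotated gap between the attB2 site after mKate2 and the β-globin sequence. The second unit expresses the blue protein EBFP2 with no miRNA target and serves as an internal reference. When miR-149-5p is active in a transfected cell, the mKate2 transcript is repressed, so a drop in mKate2 relative to EBFP2 gives a normalised readout of miRNA activity.

The depositor notes that the repeated poly(A) elements make the plasmid inherently unstable. The depositor also reports small discrepancies between the deposited sequence and the physical plasmid, including short insertions flanking the puromycin coding region that do not impair puromycin selection.
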