Features (pLannotate 1.2.2; 28 found; start..end, strand, type, name):
     87..675     -  rep_origin     ori: high-copy-number ColE1/pMB1/pBR322/pUC origin of replication
    846..1706    -  CDS            AmpR: β-lactamase; bla; confers resistance to ampicillin, carbenicillin, and related antibiotics
   1707..1778    -  promoter       AmpR promoter: bla
   1857..2456    +  CDS            PuroR: puromycin N-acetyltransferase; pac from Streptomyces alboniger; confers resistance to puromycin
   2461..2541    +  CDS            HBB (fragment): HBB_PONPY - Experimental evidence at transcript level: Swiss-Prot protein existence level 2. Involved in oxygen transport from the lung to the various peripheral tissues. From Pongo pygmaeus (Bornean orangutan).
   2612..2667    +  polyA_signal   β-globin poly(A) signal: rabbit β-globin polyadenylation signal (Gil and Proudfoot, 1987)
   3646..3666    +  protein_bind   attB4: mutant version of attB; core recombination site for the Gateway® BP reaction BP Clonase™
   3734..3945    +  promoter       EF-1α core promoter: core promoter for human elongation factor EF-1α
   3946..4884    +  intron         EF-1α intron A: intron upstream of the start codon of human EF-1α
   4911..4931    +  protein_bind   attB1: mutant version of attB; core recombination site for the Gateway® BP reaction BP Clonase™
   4951..5646    +  CDS            mKate2: mKate2 is a basic (constitutively fluorescent) red fluorescent protein published in 2009, derived from Entacmaea quadricolor. It is reported to be a rapidly-maturing monomer with moderate acid sensitivity.
   5666..5690    -  protein_bind   attB2: mutant version of attB; recombination site for the Gateway® BP reaction BP Clonase™
   5838..5912    +  CDS            HBB (fragment): HBB_PONPY - Experimental evidence at transcript level: Swiss-Prot protein existence level 2. Involved in oxygen transport from the lung to the various peripheral tissues. From Pongo pygmaeus (Bornean orangutan).
   5983..6038    +  polyA_signal   β-globin poly(A) signal: rabbit β-globin polyadenylation signal (Gil and Proudfoot, 1987)
   6422..6447    +  misc_feature   SA: splice acceptor site
   7119..7139    +  protein_bind   attB4: mutant version of attB; core recombination site for the Gateway® BP reaction BP Clonase™
   7207..7418    +  promoter       EF-1α core promoter: core promoter for human elongation factor EF-1α
   7419..8357    +  intron         EF-1α intron A: intron upstream of the start codon of human EF-1α
   8384..8404    +  protein_bind   attB1: mutant version of attB; core recombination site for the Gateway® BP reaction BP Clonase™
   8415..9131    +  CDS            EBFP2: EBFP2 is a basic (constitutively fluorescent) blue fluorescent protein published in 2007, derived from Aequorea victoria. It is reported to be a rapidly-maturing monomer with moderate acid sensitivity.
   9139..9163    -  protein_bind   attB2: mutant version of attB; recombination site for the Gateway® BP reaction BP Clonase™
   9167..9247    +  CDS            HBB (fragment): HBB_PONPY - Experimental evidence at transcript level: Swiss-Prot protein existence level 2. Involved in oxygen transport from the lung to the various peripheral tissues. From Pongo pygmaeus (Bornean orangutan).
   9318..9373    +  polyA_signal   β-globin poly(A) signal: rabbit β-globin polyadenylation signal (Gil and Proudfoot, 1987)
   9756..9778    -  protein_bind   lac operator (fragment): The lac repressor binds to the lac operator to inhibit transcription in E. coli. This inhibition can be relieved by adding lactose or isopropyl-β-D-thiogalactopyranoside (IPTG). lac repressor encoded by lacI
   9782..9812    -  promoter       lac promoter: promoter for the E. coli lac operon
   9827..9848    -  protein_bind   CAP binding site: CAP binding activates transcription in the presence of cAMP. E. coli catabolite activator protein
   9861..9900    -  CDS            lacI (fragment): lac repressor; lacI; The lac repressor binds to the lac operator to inhibit transcription in E. coli. This inhibition can be relieved by adding lactose or isopropyl-β-D-thiogalactopyranoside (IPTG).
  10073..10882   +  CDS            KanR: aminoglycoside phosphotransferase; aph(3')-Ia; confers resistance to kanamycin in bacteria or G418 (Geneticin®) in eukaryotes
>Addgene plasmid #103255 | LSB-hsa-miR-149-5p | depositor full sequence | sequence record 195559 | Full Sequence
AATTGAGGGGATAACGCAGGAAAGAACATGTGAGCAAAAGGCCAGCAAAAGGCCAGGAACCGTAAAAAGG
CCGCGTTGCTGGCGTTTTTCCATAGGCTCCGCCCCCCTGACGAGCATCACAAAAATCGACGCTCAAGTCA
GAGGTGGCGAAACCCGACAGGACTATAAAGATACCAGGCGTTTCCCCCTGGAAGCTCCCTCGTGCGCTCT
CCTGTTCCGACCCTGCCGCTTACCGGATACCTGTCCGCCTTTCTCCCTTCGGGAAGCGTGGCGCTTTCTC
ATAGCTCACGCTGTAGGTATCTCAGTTCGGTGTAGGTCGTTCGCTCCAAGCTGGGCTGTGTGCACGAACC
CCCCGTTCAGCCCGACCGCTGCGCCTTATCCGGTAACTATCGTCTTGAGTCCAACCCGGTAAGACACGAC
TTATCGCCACTGGCAGCAGCCACTGGTAACAGGATTAGCAGAGCGAGGTATGTAGGCGGTGCTACAGAGT
TCTTGAAGTGGTGGCCTAACTACGGCTACACTAGAAGAACAGTATTTGGTATCTGCGCTCTGCTGAAGCC
AGTTACCTTCGGAAAAAGAGTTGGTAGCTCTTGATCCGGCAAACAAACCACCGCTGGTAGCGGTGGTTTT
TTTGTTTGCAAGCAGCAGATTACGCGCAGAAAAAAAGGATCTCAAGAAGATCCTTTGATCTTTTCTACGG
GGTCTGACGCTCAGTGGAACGAAAACTCACGTTAAGGGATTTTGGTCATGAGATTATCAAAAAGGATCTT
CACCTAGATCCTTTTAAATTAAAAATGAAGTTTTAAATCAATCTAAAGTATATATGAGTAAACTTGGTCT
GACAGTTACCAATGCTTAATCAGTGAGGCACCTATCTCAGCGATCTGTCTATTTCGTTCATCCATAGTTG
CCTGACTCCCCGTCGTGTAGATAACTACGATACGGGAGGGCTTACCATCTGGCCCCAGTGCTGCAATGAT
ACCGCGAGAACCACGCTCACCGGCTCCAGATTTATCAGCAATAAACCAGCCAGCCGGAAGGGCCGAGCGC
AGAAGTGGTCCTGCAACTTTATCCGCCTCCATCCAGTCTATTAATTGTTGCCGGGAAGCTAGAGTAAGTA
GTTCGCCAGTTAATAGTTTGCGCAACGTTGTTGCCATTGCTACAGGCATCGTGGTGTCACGCTCGTCGTT
TGGTATGGCTTCATTCAGCTCCGGTTCCCAACGATCAAGGCGAGTTACATGATCCCCCATGTTGTGCAAA
AAAGCGGTTAGCTCCTTCGGTCCTCCGATCGTTGTCAGAAGTAAGTTGGCCGCAGTGTTATCACTCATGG
TTATGGCAGCACTGCATAATTCTCTTACTGTCATGCCATCCGTAAGATGCTTTTCTGTGACTGGTGAGTA
CTCAACCAAGTCATTCTGAGAATAGTGTATGCGGCGACCGAGTTGCTCTTGCCCGGCGTCAATACGGGAT
AATACCGCGCCACATAGCAGAACTTTAAAAGTGCTCATCATTGGAAAACGTTCTTCGGGGCGAAAACTCT
CAAGGATCTTACCGCTGTTGAGATCCAGTTCGATGTAACCCACTCGTGCACCCAACTGATCTTCAGCATC
TTTTACTTTCACCAGCGTTTCTGGGTGAGCAAAAACAGGAAGGCAAAATGCCGCAAAAAAGGGAATAAGG
GCGACACGGAAATGTTGAATACTCATACTCTTCCTTTTTCAATATTATTGAAGCATTTATCAGGGTTATT
GTCTCATGAGCGGATACATATTTGAATGTAGCTCCGAATTTCTCGAGGGCTTGTCGACGACGGCGGTCTC
CGTCGTCAGGATCATGAATTCGACCCGCCTGCCACCATGACCGAGTACAAGCCCACGGTGCGCCTCGCCA
CCCGCGACGACGTCCCCCGGGCCGTACGCACCCTCGCCGCCGCGTTCGCCGACTACCCCGCCACGCGCCA
CACCGTCGACCCGGACCGCCACATCGAGCGGGTCACCGAGCTGCAAGAACTCTTCCTCACGCGCGTCGGG
CTCGACATCGGCAAGGTGTGGGTCGCGGACGACGGCGCCGCGGTGGCGGTCTGGACCACGCCGGAGAGCG
TCGAAGCGGGGGCGGTGTTCGCCGAGATCGGCCCGCGCATGGCCGAGTTGAGCGGTTCCCGGCTGGCCGC
GCAGCAACAGATGGAAGGCCTCCTGGCGCCGCACCGGCCCAAGGAGCCCGCGTGGTTCCTGGCCACCGTC
GGCGTCTCGCCCGACCACCAGGGCAAGGGTCTGGGCAGCGCCGTCGTGCTCCCCGGAGTGGAGGCGGCCG
AGCGCGCCGGGGTGCCCGCCTTCCTGGAGACATCCGCGCCCCGCAACCTCCCCTTCTACGAGCGGCTCGG
CTTCACCGTCACCGCCGACGTCGAGGTGCCCGAAGGACCGCGCACCTGGTGCATGACCCGCAAGCCCGGT
GCCTGATACGCGTGAATTCACTCCTCAGGTGCAGGCTGCCTATCAGAAGGTGGTGGCTGGTGTGGCCAAT
GCCCTGGCTCACAAATACCACTGAGATCTTTTTCCCTCTGCCAAAAATTATGGGGACATCATGAAGCCCC
TTGAGCATCTGACTTCTGGCTAATAAAGGAAATTTATTTTCATTGCAATAGTGTGTTGGAATTTTTTGTG
TCTCTCACTCGGAAGGACATATGGGAGGGCAAATCATTTAAAACATCAGAATGAGTATTTGGTTTAGAGT
TTGGCAACATATGCCCATATGCTGGCTGCCATGAACAAAGGTTGGCTATAAAGAGGTCATCAGTATATGA
AACAGCCCCCTGCTGTCCATTCCTTATTCCATAGAAAAGCCTTGACTTGAGGTTAGATTTTTTTTATATT
TTGTTTTGTGTTATTTTTTTCTTTAACATCCCTAAAATTTTCCTTACATGTTTTACTAGCCAGATTTTTC
CTCCTCTCCTGACTACTCCCAGTCATAGCTGTCCCTCTTCTCTTATGGAGATCCCTCGACCTGCAGCCCA
AGCTTGAATTCTCTAGAATTACCCTGTTATCCCTATGCTTGGTTTACCGAGCTCTTATTGGTTTTCAAAC
TTCATTGACTGTGCCCAACGCGCCTGGGAGCTCACGGGGACAGCCCCCCCCCAAAGCCCCCAGGGATGTA
ATTACGTCCCTCCCCCGCTAGGGGGCAGCAGCGAGCCGCCCGGGGCTCCGCTCCGGTCCGGCGCTCCCCC
CGCATCCCCGAGCCGGCAGCGTGCGGGGACAGCCCGGGCACGGGGAAGGTGGCACGGGATCGCTTTCCTC
TGAACGCTTCTCGCTGCTCTTTGAGCCTGCAGACACCTGGGGGGATACGGGGAAAAAGCTAGGCTGAAAG
ACCGGTTCTTAGAATGACACGCGCCTGGGAGCTCACGGGGACAGCCCCCCCCCAAAGCCCCCAGGGATGT
AATTACGTCCCTCCCCCGCTAGGGGGCAGCAGCGAGCCGCCCGGGGCTCCGCTCCGGTCCGGCGCTCCCC
CCGCATCCCCGAGCCGGCAGCGTGCGGGGACAGCCCGGGCACGGGGAAGGTGGCACGGGATCGCTTTCCT
CTGAACGCTTCTCGCTGCTCTTTGAGCCTGCAGACACCTGGGGGGATACGGGGAAAAAGCTAACTTCTGA
GACGACAACTTTGTATAGAAAAGTTGGCTCCGAATTCGCCCTTGACAGCAGAGATCCAGTTTGGTTAATT
AATTGGCTCCGGTGCCCGTCAGTGGGCAGAGCGCACATCGCCCACAGTCCCCGAGAAGTTGTGGGGAGGG
GTCGGCAATTGAACCGGTGCCTAGAGAAGGTGGCGCGGGGTAAACTGGGAAAGTGATGTCGTGTACTGGC
TCCGCCTTTTTCCCGAGGGTGGGGGAGAACCGTATATAAGTGCAGTAGTCGCCGTGAACGTTCTTTTTCG
CAACGGGTTTGCCGCCAGAACACAGGTAAGTGCCGTGTGTGGTTCCCGCGGGCCTGGCCTCTTTACGGGT
TATGGCCCTTGCGTGCCTTGAATTACTTCCACCTGGCTGCAGTACGTGATTCTTGATCCCGAGCTTCGGG
TTGGAAGTGGGTGGGAGAGTTCGAGGCCTTGCGCTTAAGGAGCCCCTTCGCCTCGTGCTTGAGTTGAGGC
CTGGCCTGGGCGCTGGGGCCGCCGCGTGCGAATCTGGTGGCACCTTCGCGCCTGTCTCGCTGCTTTCGAT
AAGTCTCTAGCCATTTAAAATTTTTGATGACCTGCTGCGACGCTTTTTTTCTGGCAAGATAGTCTTGTAA
ATGCGGGCCAAGATCTGCACACTGGTATTTCGGTTTTTGGGGCCGCGGGCGGCGACGGGGCCCGTGCGTC
CCAGCGCACATGTTCGGCGAGGCGGGGCCTGCGAGCGCGGCCACCGAGAATCGGACGGGGGTAGTCTCAA
GCTGGCCGGCCTGCTCTGGTGCCTGGCCTCGCGCCGCCGTGTATCGCCCCGCCCTGGGCGGCAAGGCTGG
CCCGGTCGGCACCAGTTGCGTGAGCGGAAAGATGGCCGCTTCCCGGCCCTGCTGCAGGGAGCTCAAAATG
GAGGACGCGGCGCTCGGGAGAGCGGGCGGGTGAGTCACCCACACAAAGGAAAAGGGCCTTTCCGTCCTCA
GCCGTCGCTTCATGTGACTCCACGGAGTACCGGGCGCCGTCCAGGCACCTCGATTAGTTCTCGAGCTTTT
GGAGTACGTCGTCTTTAGGTTGGGGGGAGGGGTTTTATGCGATGGAGTTTCCCCACACTGAGTGGGTGGA
GACTGAAGTTAGGCCAGCTTGGCACTTGATGTAATTCTCCTTGGAATTTGCCCTTTTTGAGTTTGGATCT
TGGTTCATTCTCAAGCCTCAGACAGTGGTTCAAAGTTTTTTTCTTCCATTTCAGGTGTCGTGAGAAGGGC
GAATTCGACCCAAGTTTGTACAAAAAAGCAGGCTGGATCCAGGTGCCACCATGGTGAGCGAGCTGATTAA
GGAGAACATGCACATGAAGCTGTACATGGAGGGCACCGTGAACAACCACCACTTCAAGTGCACATCCGAG
GGCGAAGGCAAGCCCTACGAGGGCACCCAGACCATGAGAATCAAGGCGGTCGAGGGCGGCCCTCTCCCCT
TCGCCTTCGACATCCTGGCTACCAGCTTCATGTACGGCAGCAAAACCTTCATCAACCACACCCAGGGCAT
CCCCGACTTCTTTAAGCAGTCCTTCCCCGAGGGCTTCACATGGGAGAGAGTCACCACATACGAAGATGGG
GGCGTGCTGACCGCTACCCAGGACACCAGCCTCCAGGACGGCTGCCTCATCTACAACGTCAAGATCAGAG
GGGTGAACTTCCCATCCAACGGCCCTGTGATGCAGAAGAAAACACTCGGCTGGGAGGCCTCCACCGAGAC
ACTGTACCCCGCTGACGGCGGCCTGGAAGGCAGAGCCGACATGGCCCTGAAGCTCGTGGGCGGGGGCCAC
CTGATCTGCAACCTTAAGACCACATACAGATCCAAGAAACCCGCTAAGAACCTCAAGATGCCCGGCGTCT
ACTATGTGGACAGGAGACTGGAAAGAATCAAGGAGGCCGACAAAGAGACATACGTCGAGCAGCACGAGGT
GGCTGTGGCCAGATACTGCGACCTCCCTAGCAAACTGGGGCACAAACTTAATTGAGAATTCTACCACCCA
GCTTTCTTGTACAAAGTGGTACGTCTCAAGACCAGAGGTCTCTGCTTATGGATCCGGGAGTCAAGACACG
GAGCCAGAGGGAGTCAAGACACGGAGCCAGAGGGAGTCAAGACACGGAGCCAGAGGGAGTCAAGACACGG
AGCCAGACAACCAGAAGAGACCTGTGCTTCACTCCTCAGGTGCAGGCTGCCTATCAGAAGGTGGTGGCTG
GTGTGGCCAATGCCCTGGCTCACAAATACCACTGAGATCTTTTTCCCTCTGCCAAAAATTATGGGGACAT
CATGAAGCCCCTTGAGCATCTGACTTCTGGCTAATAAAGGAAATTTATTTTCATTGCAATAGTGTGTTGG
AATTTTTTGTGTCTCTCACTCGGAAGGACATATGGGAGGGCAAATCATTTAAAACATCAGAATGAGTATT
TGGTTTAGAGTTTGGCAACATATGCCCATATGCTGGCTGCCATGAACAAAGGTTGGCTATAAAGAGGTCA
TCAGTATATGAAACAGCCCCCTGCTGTCCATTCCTTATTCCATAGAAAAGCCTTGACTTGAGGTTAGATT
TTTTTTATATTTTGTTTTGTGTTATTTTTTTCTTTAACATCCCTAAAATTTTCCTTACATGTTTTACTAG
CCAGATTTTTCCTCCTCTCCTGACTACTCCCAGTCATAGCTGTCCCTCTTCTCTTATGGAGATCCCGAGC
GGTGCGTTTTTATGCTTGTAGTATTGTATAATGTTTTTAAGATCCAAGCTTCTGACCTCTTCTCTTCCTC
CCACAGGGCCTCGAGACAATTGCATCGATGGTACCAGTGAAAGTCTGCAATGAATTCGAGTTGGCGCGCC
TGTCATTCTAAATCTCTCTTTCAGCCTAAAGCTTTTTCCCCGTATCCCCCCAGGTGTCTGCAGGCTCAAA
GAGCAGCGAGAAGCGTTCAGAGGAAAGCGATCCCGTGCCACCTTCCCCGTGCCCGGGCTGTCCCCGCACG
CTGCCGGCTCGGGGATGCGGGGGGAGCGCCGGACCGGAGCGGAGCCCCGGGCGGCTCGCTGCTGCCCCCT
AGCGGGGGAGGGACGTAATTACATCCCTGGGGGCTTTGGGAGGGGGCTGTCCCCGTGAGCTCCCAGGCGC
GCCTGTCATTCTAAATCTCTCTTTCAGCCTAAAGCTTTTTCCCCGTATCCCCCCAGGTGTCTGCAGGCTC
AAAGAGCAGCGAGAAGCGTTCAGAGGAAAGCGATCCCGTGCCACCTTCCCCGTGCCCGGGCTGTCCCCGC
ACGCTGCCGGCTCGGGGATGCGGGGGGAGCGCCGGACCGGAGCGGAGCCCCGGGCGGCTCGCTGCTGCCC
CCTAGCGGGGGAGGGACGTAATTACATCCCTGGGGGCTTTGGGGGGGGGCTGTCCCCGTGAGCTCCCAGG
CGCGCCAACTCGGTACCGTATCGATGTCGACGTTAACGCTAGTGATATCAACTTTGTATAGAAAAGTTGG
CTCCGAATTCGCCCTTGACAGCAGAGATCCAGTTTGGTTAATTAATTGGCTCCGGTGCCCGTCAGTGGGC
AGAGCGCACATCGCCCACAGTCCCCGAGAAGTTGTGGGGAGGGGTCGGCAATTGAACCGGTGCCTAGAGA
AGGTGGCGCGGGGTAAACTGGGAAAGTGATGTCGTGTACTGGCTCCGCCTTTTTCCCGAGGGTGGGGGAG
AACCGTATATAAGTGCAGTAGTCGCCGTGAACGTTCTTTTTCGCAACGGGTTTGCCGCCAGAACACAGGT
AAGTGCCGTGTGTGGTTCCCGCGGGCCTGGCCTCTTTACGGGTTATGGCCCTTGCGTGCCTTGAATTACT
TCCACCTGGCTGCAGTACGTGATTCTTGATCCCGAGCTTCGGGTTGGAAGTGGGTGGGAGAGTTCGAGGC
CTTGCGCTTAAGGAGCCCCTTCGCCTCGTGCTTGAGTTGAGGCCTGGCCTGGGCGCTGGGGCCGCCGCGT
GCGAATCTGGTGGCACCTTCGCGCCTGTCTCGCTGCTTTCGATAAGTCTCTAGCCATTTAAAATTTTTGA
TGACCTGCTGCGACGCTTTTTTTCTGGCAAGATAGTCTTGTAAATGCGGGCCAAGATCTGCACACTGGTA
TTTCGGTTTTTGGGGCCGCGGGCGGCGACGGGGCCCGTGCGTCCCAGCGCACATGTTCGGCGAGGCGGGG
CCTGCGAGCGCGGCCACCGAGAATCGGACGGGGGTAGTCTCAAGCTGGCCGGCCTGCTCTGGTGCCTGGC
CTCGCGCCGCCGTGTATCGCCCCGCCCTGGGCGGCAAGGCTGGCCCGGTCGGCACCAGTTGCGTGAGCGG
AAAGATGGCCGCTTCCCGGCCCTGCTGCAGGGAGCTCAAAATGGAGGACGCGGCGCTCGGGAGAGCGGGC
GGGTGAGTCACCCACACAAAGGAAAAGGGCCTTTCCGTCCTCAGCCGTCGCTTCATGTGACTCCACGGAG
TACCGGGCGCCGTCCAGGCACCTCGATTAGTTCTCGAGCTTTTGGAGTACGTCGTCTTTAGGTTGGGGGG
AGGGGTTTTATGCGATGGAGTTTCCCCACACTGAGTGGGTGGAGACTGAAGTTAGGCCAGCTTGGCACTT
GATGTAATTCTCCTTGGAATTTGCCCTTTTTGAGTTTGGATCTTGGTTCATTCTCAAGCCTCAGACAGTG
GTTCAAAGTTTTTTTCTTCCATTTCAGGTGTCGTGAGAAGGGCGAATTCGACCCAAGTTTGTACAAAAAA
GCAGGCTCGCCACCATGGTGAGCAAGGGCGAGGAGCTGTTCACCGGGGTGGTGCCCATCCTGGTCGAGCT
GGACGGCGACGTAAACGGCCACAAGTTCAGCGTGAGGGGCGAGGGCGAGGGCGATGCCACCAACGGCAAG
CTGACCCTGAAGTTCATCTGCACCACCGGCAAGCTGCCCGTGCCCTGGCCCACCCTCGTGACCACCCTGA
GCCACGGCGTGCAGTGCTTCGCCCGCTACCCCGACCACATGAAGCAGCACGACTTCTTCAAGTCCGCCAT
GCCCGAAGGCTACGTCCAGGAGCGCACCATCTTCTTCAAGGACGACGGCACCTACAAGACCCGCGCCGAG
GTGAAGTTCGAGGGCGACACCCTAGTGAACCGCATCGAGCTGAAGGGCGTCGACTTCAAGGAGGACGGCA
ACATCCTGGGGCACAAGCTGGAGTACAACTTCAACAGCCACAACATCTATATCATGGCCGTCAAGCAGAA
GAACGGCATCAAGGTGAACTTCAAGATCCGCCACAACGTGGAGGACGGCAGCGTGCAGCTCGCCGACCAC
TACCAGCAGAACACCCCCATCGGCGACGGCCCCGTGCTGCTGCCCGACAGCCACTACCTGAGCACCCAGT
CCGTGCTGAGCAAAGACCCCAACGAGAAGCGCGATCACATGGTCCTGCTGGAGTTCCGCACCGCCGCCGG
GATCACTCTCGGCATGGACGAGCTGTACAAGTAATACCACCCAGCTTTCTTGTACAAAGTGGTACGCGTG
AATTCACTCCTCAGGTGCAGGCTGCCTATCAGAAGGTGGTGGCTGGTGTGGCCAATGCCCTGGCTCACAA
ATACCACTGAGATCTTTTTCCCTCTGCCAAAAATTATGGGGACATCATGAAGCCCCTTGAGCATCTGACT
TCTGGCTAATAAAGGAAATTTATTTTCATTGCAATAGTGTGTTGGAATTTTTTGTGTCTCTCACTCGGAA
GGACATATGGGAGGGCAAATCATTTAAAACATCAGAATGAGTATTTGGTTTAGAGTTTGGCAACATATGC
CCATATGCTGGCTGCCATGAACAAAGGTTGGCTATAAAGAGGTCATCAGTATATGAAACAGCCCCCTGCT
GTCCATTCCTTATTCCATAGAAAAGCCTTGACTTGAGGTTAGATTTTTTTTATATTTTGTTTTGTGTTAT
TTTTTTCTTTAACATCCCTAAAATTTTCCTTACATGTTTTACTAGCCAGATTTTTCCTCCTCTCCTGACT
ACTCCCAGTCATAGCTGTCCCTCTTCTCTTATGGAGATCCCTCGACCTGCAGCCCAAGCTTGGCGTAATC
ATGGTCATAGCTGTTTCCTGTGTGAAATTGTTATCCGCTCACAATTCCACACAACATACGAGCCGGAAGC
ATAAAGTGTAAAGCCTGGGGTGCCTAATGAGTGAGCTAACTCACATTAATTGCGTTGCGCTCACTGCCCG
CTTTCCAGTCGGGAAACCTGTCGTGCCAGCGGATCGACAGTACTAAGCTTGGTCTAATACCCAATCTCTC
GTCTTATCCAGATGTTTTATACGCCTCTGGCCCGTGTCTCAAAATCTCTGATGTTACATTGCACAAGATA
AAATAATATCATCATGAACAATAAAACTGTCTGCTTACATAAACAGTAATACAAGGGGTGTTATGAGCCA
TATTCAACGGGAAACGTCGAGGCCGCGATTAAATTCCAACATGGATGCTGATTTATATGGGTATAAATGG
GCTCGCGATAATGTCGGGCAATCAGGTGCGACAATCTATCGCTTGTATGGGAAGCCCGATGCGCCAGAGT
TGTTTCTGAAACATGGCAAAGGTAGCGTTGCCAATGATGTTACAGATGAGATGGTCAGACTAAACTGGCT
GACGGAATTTATGCCTCTTCCGACCATCAAGCATTTTATCCGTACTCCTGATGATGCATGGTTACTCACC
ACTGCGATCCCCGGAAAAACAGCATTCCAGGTATTAGAAGAATATCCTGATTCAGGTGAAAATATTGTTG
ATGCGCTGGCAGTGTTCCTGCGCCGGTTGCATTCGATTCCTGTTTGTAATTGTCCTTTTAACAGCGATCG
CGTATTTCGTCTCGCTCAGGCGCAATCACGAATGAATAACGGTTTGGTTGATGCGAGTGATTTTGATGAC
GAGCGTAATGGCTGGCCTGTTGAACAAGTCTGGAAAGAAATGCATAAACTTTTGCCATTCTCACCGGATT
CAGTCGTCACTCATGGTGATTTCTCACTTGATAACCTTATTTTTGACGAGGGGAAATTAATAGGTTGTAT
TGATGTTGGACGAGTCGGAATCGCAGACCGATACCAGGATCTTGCCATCCTATGGAACTGCCTCGGTGAG
TTTTCTCCTTCATTACAGAAACGGCTTTTTCAAAAATATGGTATTGATAATCCTGATATGAATAAATTGC
AGTTTCATTTGATGCTCGATGAGTTTTTCTAATCAGAATTGGTTAATTGGTTGTAACACTGGCAGAGCAT
TACGCTGACTTGACGGGACGGCGCAAGCTCATGACCAAAATCCCTTAACGTGAGTTACGCGTCGTTCCAC
TGAGCGTCAGAGGTATCACTAGTATTACAGAGGTAAGTTATAACAGTCGCCTAACCC
