>Addgene plasmid #103255 | LSB-hsa-miR-149-5p | addgene partial sequence | sequence record 269547 | mKate2-F 5'-ACCCGCTAAGAACCTCAAGA-3'
TCAAGGAGGCCGACAAAGAGACATACGTCGAGCAGCACGAGGTGGCTGTGGCCAGATACTGCGACCTCCC
TAGCAAACTGGGGCACAAACTTAATTGAGAATTCTACCACCCAGCTTTCTTGTACAAAGTGGTACGTCTC
AAGACCAGAGGTCTCTGCTTATGGATCCGGGAGTCAAGACACGGAGCCAGAGGGAGTCAAGACACGGAGC
CAGAGGGAGTCAAGACACGGAGCCAGAGGGAGTCAAGACACGGAGCCAGACAACCAGAAGAGACCTGTGC
TTCACTCCTCAGGTGCAGGCTGCCTATCAGAAGGTGGTGGCTGGTGTGGCCAATGCCCTGGCTCACAAAT
ACCACTGAGATCTTTTTCCCTCTGCCAAAAATTATGGGGACATCATGAAGCCCCTTGAGCATCTGACTTC
TGGCTAATAAAGGAAATTTATTTTCATTGCAATAGTGTGTTGGAATTTTTTGTGTCTCTCACTCGGAAGG
ACATATGGGAGGGCAAATCATTTAAAACATCAGAATGAGTATTTGGTTTAGAGTTTGGCAACATATGCCC
ATATGCTGGCTGCCATGAACAAAGGTTGGCTATAAAGAGGTCATCAGTATATGAAACAGCCCCCTGCTGT
CCATTCCTTATT
